>Addgene plasmid #38902 | BTBD6 | depositor partial sequence | sequence record 48960 | BTBD6 sequence 408 bps
ATGCACCATCATCATCATCATTCTTCTGGTGTAGATCTGGGTACCGAGAACCTGTACTTCCAATCCATGT
TCAACAATGAGCTCATGGCCGACGTGCACTTCGTCGTGGGGCCCCCGGGGGCGACCAGGACGGTGCCCGC
CCACAAGTACGTCTTGGCTGTCGGCAGCTCCGTCTTCTATGCCATGTTCTACGGAGACCTGGCGGAAGTC
AAATCTGAAATTCACATTCCAGACGTGGAGCCCGCAGCCTTTCTGATCCTCTTAAAGTACATGTACAGTG
ATGAGATCGATCTGGAAGCCGACACGGTGCTGGCCACTCTGTATGCTGCTAAGAAGTACATCGTCCCAGC
ATTGGCAAAAGCCTGTGTCAACTTTCTGGAGACAAGTTTGTGACAGTAAAGGTGGATA
