>Addgene plasmid #38902 | BTBD6 | addgene partial sequence | sequence record 51306 | T7 5'-TAATACGACTCACTATAGGG-3'
TTTAAGAAGGAGATATACATATGCACCATCATCATCATCATTCTTCTGGTGTAGATCTGGGTACCGAGAA
CCTGTACTTCCAATCCATGTTCAACAATGAGCTCATGGCCGACGTGCACTTCGTCGTGGGGCCCCCGGGG
GCGACCAGGACGGTGCCCGCCCACAAGTACGTCTTGGCTGTCGGCAGCTCCGTCTTCTATGCCATGTTCT
ACGGAGACCTGGCGGAAGTCAAATCTGAAATTCACATTCCAGACGTGGAGCCCGCAGCCTTTCTGATCCT
CTTAAAGTACATGTACAGTGATGAGATCGATCTGGAAGCCGACACGGTGCTGGCCACTCTGTATGCTGCT
AAGAAGTACATCGTCCCAGCATTGGCAAAAGCCTGTGTCAACTTTCTGGAGACAAGTTTGTGACAGTAAA
GGTGGATACGGATCCGAATTCGAGCTCCG
