[The description below was written by a language model from this plasmid's Addgene catalogue record.]
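Description:
BTBD6 is a bacterial expression plasmid built on the pNIC28-Bsa4 backbone from the SGC, made to produce a fragment of the human BTB domain-containing protein BTBD6 (also known as BDPL) for structure determination. The plasmid is maintained in E. coli under kanamycin selection and is recorded as low copy. The record does not list the origin of replication or other backbone features, and no feature table is available to confirm them.

The insert is a 408 bp segment of human BTBD6, introduced by ligation-independent cloning. The record cautions that it may not be the full open reading frame. A piece of this size would encode only about 135 residues, which fits a domain-sized construct rather than the whole protein, and the alternative names link it to a deposited crystal structure entry. The coding sequence is fused at its N terminus to a His tag followed by a TEV protease site. This arrangement allows the recombinant protein to be captured by immobilised metal affinity chromatography, after which the tag can be cleaved off to leave a near-native protein suitable for crystallisation.

The promoter is not stated explicitly. However, the listed sequencing primers are T7 and T7-terminator, which implies that the insert lies between a T7 promoter and T7 terminator. Expression would therefore be expected to need a host strain that supplies T7 RNA polymerase, while the cloning strain named in the record serves for propagation only. The construct is typically used for recombinant overexpression and purification of the BTBD6 domain for structural and biophysical studies.
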