Addgene plasmid #38902: BTBD6
Purpose: Bacterial expression for structure determination; may not be full ORF
Depositing lab: Nicola Burgess-Brown. Depositing organization: University of Oxford.
Backbone
  Vector backbone: pNIC28-Bsa4
  Backbone manufacturer: SGC
  Vector type: Bacterial Expression
Growth in bacteria
  Bacterial resistance: Kanamycin, 50 μg/mL
  Growth temperature: 37°C
  Growth strain: Mach1
  Copy number: Low Copy
Gene/Insert
  Gene/Insert name: BTBD6 (alt names: BTB domain protein BDPL; PDB:2VKP)
  Species: H. sapiens (human)
  Insert size (bp): 408
  Entrez Gene: BTBD6 (a.k.a. BDPL)
  Tag / fusion protein: His Tev (N terminal on insert)
  Cloning method: Ligation Independent Cloning
  Sequencing primers: 5′ T7; 3′ T7-term
Terms and licenses: Academic/Nonprofit Terms; Industry Terms: Not Available to Industry
How to cite: BTBD6 was a gift from Nicola Burgess-Brown (Addgene plasmid # 38902 ; http://n2t.net/addgene:38902 ; RRID:Addgene_38902)
